>Addgene plasmid #210796 | pkk223_MsMutY | addgene full sequence | sequence record 420123 | Addgene NGS Result
GGAAACAGAATTCGGTGACCATGCGCGACTACCGCGACAACTCCGAACTGGGGACCGTCCTTCTGGGGTG
GTACGATGCTAACGCGAGAAGCTTACCCTGGCGTGTAGCCCCAGCACGTTCGAAAGCAGGGGCTTTGCCG
GATCCATACCGTATTTGGATGAGCGAAGTCATGCTGCAGCAAACGACTGTCGCTGCAGTCGCTAAATATT
TTCACGCGTTTACGACTCGCTGGCCAACCATTATCGCCTTGGCATCTGCCAATGACGATGATGTTATGGG
ACAGTGGGCAGGCCTGGGTTACTATGCTCGTGCACGCAACCTTTTGAAGTGTGCACGCGTGGTAGTAGCG
GATTATGGCGGCAATTTCCCCGACACACGCGATGAGTTGCTTAAACTTCCTGGCATTGGACCCTATACGG
CGGCAGCTATTGCAAGTATCGCCTTCGGTCGTTCAGAAACAGTGATGGATGCGAATATCGAACGCGTGAT
GGCACGTATGCATGACATCCATTCGCCGTTGCCCAGTGCTAAGCCTGAACTTCTTGCATGCGCGGCAGCC
CTTACCCCGGATTTCCGTGCCGGCGATTATGCTCAAGCTGTAATGGACTTAGGCGCCACCATTTGCACGC
CGAAGTCTGCATCTTGTGGAGTGTGCCCCTGGTCCTTCGCATGCCTAGCCCGTATCAATGGTACAGCTGC
CGTCTTACCGAAAAAGACTCCTAAACCCGTCAAGCCAACACGCTACGGAATCGCGTACATCGCAAGACGT
GGGGACGGTGCGTGGTTGTTAGAACGCCGTCCTGATAAAGGTTTACTGGGAGGAATGCTGGGCTGGCCCG
GGGCTCAGTGGGGCGATCAGGCGGTAGACAAGCCGCCTGTTTCAGCTGATTGGCAAGACCCCGGTGCCGA
AGTGCGCCATTCATTTACGCACTTTCATCTGCGTTTATCGTTACGCATTAGCGTCGTCGGTAATGCGAAA
CCAACCGCAGGGCACTTCATCGCGGATGCAGATTTTGACCCCGAGACACTACCCACCGTAATGCGTAAAG
CATATCGTATTGCACGCACAAAGTTTGACGGCGACGCGAACGGTTGACTGCAGCCAAGCTTGGCTGTTTT
GGCGGATGAGAGAAGATTTTCAGCCTGATACAGATTAAATCAGAACGCAGAAGCGGTCTGATAAAACAGA
ATTTGCCTGGCGGCAGTAGCGCGGTGGTCCCACCTGACCCCATGCCGAACTCAGAAGTGAAACGCCGTAG
CGCCGATGGTAGTGTGGGGTCTCCCCATGCGAGAGTAGGGAACTGCCAGGCATCAAATAAAACGAAAGGC
TCAGTCGAAAGACTGGGCCTTTCGTTTTATCTGTTGTTTGTCGGTGAACGCTCTCCTGAGTAGGACAAAT
CCGCCGGGAGCGGATTTGAACGTTGCGAAGCAACGGCCCGGAGGGTGGCGGGCAGGACGCCCGCCATAAA
CTGCCAGGCATCAAATTAAGCAGAAGGCCATCCTGACGGATGGCCTTTTTGCGTTTCTACAAACTCTTTT
GTTTATTTTTCTAAATACATTCAAATATGTATCCGCTCATGAGACAATAACCCTGATAAATGCTTCAATA
ATATTGAAAAAGGAAGAGTATGAGTATTCAACATTTCCGTGTCGCCCTTATTCCCTTTTTTGCGGCATTT
TGCCTTCCTGTTTTTGCTCACCCAGAAACGCTGGTGAAAGTAAAAGATGCTGAAGATCAGTTGGGTGCAC
GAGTGGGTTACATCGAACTGGATCTCAACAGCGGTAAGATCCTTGAGAGTTTTCGCCCCGAAGAACGTTT
TCCAATGATGAGCACTTTTAAAGTTCTGCTATGTGGCGCGGTATTATCCCGTGTTGACGCCGGGCAAGAG
CAACTCGGTCGCCGCATACACTATTCTCAGAATGACTTGGTTGAGTACTCACCAGTCACAGAAAAGCATC
TTACGGATGGCATGACAGTAAGAGAATTATGCAGTGCTGCCATAACCATGAGTGATAACACTGCGGCCAA
CTTACTTCTGACAACGATCGGAGGACCGAAGGAGCTAACCGCTTTTTTGCACAACATGGGGGATCATGTA
ACTCGCCTTGATCGTTGGGAACCGGAGCTGAATGAAGCCATACCAAACGACGAGCGTGACACCACGATGC
CTGTAGCAATGGCAACAACGTTGCGCAAACTATTAACTGGCGAACTACTTACTCTAGCTTCCCGGCAACA
ATTAATAGACTGGATGGAGGCGGATAAAGTTGCAGGACCACTTCTGCGCTCGGCCCTTCCGGCTGGCTGG
TTTATTGCTGATAAATCTGGAGCCGGTGAGCGTGGGTCTCGCGGTATCATTGCAGCACTGGGGCCAGATG
GTAAGCCCTCCCGTATCGTAGTTATCTACACGACGGGGAGTCAGGCAACTATGGATGAACGAAATAGACA
GATCGCTGAGATAGGTGCCTCACTGATTAAGCATTGGTAACTGTCAGACCAAGTTTACTCATATATACTT
TAGATTGATTTAAAACTTCATTTTTAATTTAAAAGGATCTAGGTGAAGATCCTTTTTGATAATCTCATGA
CCAAAATCCCTTAACGTGAGTTTTCGTTCCACTGAGCGTCAGACCCCGTAGAAAAGATCAAAGGATCTTC
TTGAGATCCTTTTTTTCTGCGCGTAATCTGCTGCTTGCAAACAAAAAAACCACCGCTACCAGCGGTGGTT
TGTTTGCCGGATCAAGAGCTACCAACTCTTTTTCCGAAGGTAACTGGCTTCAGCAGAGCGCAGATACCAA
ATACTGTCCTTCTAGTGTAGCCGTAGTTAGGCCACCACTTCAAGAACTCTGTAGCACCGCCTACATACCT
CGCTCTGCTAATCCTGTTACCAGTGGCTGCTGCCAGTGGCGATAAGTCGTGTCTTACCGGGTTGGACTCA
AGACGATAGTTACCGGATAAGGCGCAGCGGTCGGGCTGAACGGGGGGTTCGTGCACACAGCCCAGCTTGG
AGCGAACGACCTACACCGAACTGAGATACCTACAGCGTGAGCTATGAGAAAGCGCCACGCTTCCCGAAGG
GAGAAAGGCGGACAGGTATCCGGTAAGCGGCAGGGTCGGAACAGGAGAGCGCACGAGGGAGCTTCCAGGG
GGAAACGCCTGGTATCTTTATAGTCCTGTCGGGTTTCGCCACCTCTGACTTGAGCGTCGATTTTTGTGAT
GCTCGTCAGGGGGGCGGAGCCTATGGAAAAACGCCAGCAACGCGGCCTTTTTACGGTTCCTGGCCTTTTG
CTGGCCTTTTGCTCACATGTTCTTTCCTGCGTTATCCCCTGATTCTGTGGATAACCGTATTACCGCCTTT
GAGTGAGCTGATACCGCTCGCCGCAGCCGAACGACCGAGCGCAGCGAGTCAGTGAGCGAGGAAGCGGAAG
AGCGCCTGATGCGGTATTTTCTCCTTACGCATCTGTGCGGTATTTCACACCGCATATGGTGCACTCTCAG
TACAATCTGCTCTGATGCCGCATAGTTAAGCCAGTATACACTCCGCTATCGCTACGTGACTGGGTCATGG
CTGCGCCCCGACACCCGCCAACACCCGCTGACGCGCCCTGACGGGCTTGTCTGCTCCCGGCATCCGCTTA
CAGACAAGCTGTGACCGTCTCCGGGAGCTGCATGTGTCAGAGGTTTTCACCGTCATCACCGAAACGCGCG
AGGCAGCTGCGGTAAAGCTCATCAGCGTGGTCGTGAAGCGATTCACAGATGTCTGCCTGTTCATCCGCGT
CCAGCTCGTTGAGTTTCTCCAGAAGCGTTAATGTCTGGCTTCTGATAAAGCGGGCCATGTTAAGGGCGGT
TTTTTCCTGTTTGGTCACTGATGCCTCCGTGTAAGGGGGATTTCTGTTCATGGGGGTAATGATACCGATG
AAACGAGAGAGGATGCTCACGATACGGGTTACTGATGATGAACATGCCCGGTTACTGGAACGTTGTGAGG
GTAAACAACTGGCGGTATGGATGCGGCGGGACCAGAGAAAAATCACTCAGGGTCAATGCCAGCGCTTCGT
TAATACAGATGTAGGTGTTCCACAGGGTAGCCAGCAGCATCCTGCGATGCAGATCCGGAACATAATGGTG
CAGGGCGCTGACTTCCGCGTTTCCAGACTTTACGAAACACGGAAACCGAAGACCATTCATGTTGTTGCTC
AGGTCGCAGACGTTTTGCAGCAGCAGTCGCTTCACGTTCGCTCGCGTATCGGTGATTCATTCTGCTAACC
AGTAAGGCAACCCCGCCAGCCTAGCCGGGTCCTCAACGACAGGAGCACGATCATGCGCACCCGTGGCCAG
GACCCAACGCTGCCCGAGATGCGCCGCGTGCGGCTGCTGGAGATGGCGGACGCGATGGATATGTTCTGCC
AAGGGTTGGTTTGCGCATTCACAGTTCTCCGCAAGAATTGATTGGCTCCAATTCTTGGAGTGGTGAATCC
GTTAGCGAGGTGCCGCCGGCTTCCATTCAGGTCGAGGTGGCCCGGCTCCATGCACCGCGACGCAACGCGG
GGAGGCAGACAAGGTATAGGGCGGCGCCTACAATCCATGCCAACCCGTTCCATGTGCTCGCCGAGGCGGC
ATAAATCGCCGTGACGATCAGCGGTCCAATGATCGAAGTTAGGCTGGTAAGAGCCGCGAGCGATCCTTGA
AGCTGTCCCTGATGGTCGTCATCTACCTGCCTGGACAGCATGGCCTGCAACGCGGGCATCCCGATGCCGC
CGGAAGCGAGAAGAATCATAATGGGGAAGGCCATCCAGCCTCGCGTCGCGAACGCCAGCAAGACGTAGCC
CAGCGCGTCGGCCGCCATGCCGGCGATAATGGCCTGCTTCTCGCCGAAACGTTTGGTGGCGGGACCAGTG
ACGAAGGCTTGAGCGAGGGCGTGCAAGATTCCGAATACCGCAAGCGACAGGCCGATCATCGTCGCGCTCC
AGCGAAAGCGGTCCTCGCCGAAAATGACCCAGAGCGCTGCCGGCACCTGTCCTACGAGTTGCATGATAAA
GAAGACAGTCATAAGTGCGGCGACGATAGTCATGCCCCGCGCCCACCGGAAGGAGCTGACTGGGTTGAAG
GCTCTCAAGGGCATCGGTCGACGCTCTCCCTTATGCGACTCCTGCATTAGGAAGCAGCCCAGTAGTAGGT
TGAGGCCGTTGAGCACCGCCGCCGCAAGGAATGGTGCATGCAAGGAGATGGCGCCCAACAGTCCCCCGGC
CACGGGGCCTGCCACCATACCCACGCCGAAACAAGCGCTCATGAGCCCGAAGTGGCGAGCCCGATCTTCC
CCATCGGTGATGTCGGCGATATAGGCGCCAGCAACCGCACCTGTGGCGCCGGTGATGCCGGCCACGATGC
GTCCGGCGTAGAGGATCCGGGCTTATCGACTGCACGGTGCACCAATGCTTCTGGCGTCAGGCAGCCATCG
GAAGCTGTGGTATGGCTGTGCAGGTCGTAAATCACTGCATAATTCGTGTCGCTCAAGGCGCACTCCCGTT
CTGGATAATGTTTTTTGCGCCGACATCATAACGGTTCTGGCAAATATTCTGAAATGAGCTGTTGACAATT
AATCATCGGCTCGTATAATGTGTGGAATTGTGAGCGGATAACAATTTCACACA
Features (pLannotate 1.2.2; 13 found; start..end, strand, type, name):
   1195..1310    +  ncRNA          5S rRNA: Accession: RF00001 - 5S ribosomal RNA
   1314..1400    +  terminator     rrnB T1 terminator: Escherichia coli rrnB; transcription terminator T1 from the E. coli rrnB gene
   1492..1519    +  terminator     rrnB T2 terminator: transcription terminator T2 from the E. coli rrnB gene
   1538..1629    +  promoter       AmpR promoter: bla
   1630..2490    +  CDS            AmpR: β-lactamase; bla; confers resistance to ampicillin, carbenicillin, and related antibiotics
   2661..3249    +  rep_origin     ori: high-copy-number ColE1/pMB1/pBR322/pUC origin of replication
   3435..3575    -  misc_feature   bom: basis of mobility region from pBR322
   3677..3868    -  CDS            rop: Rop protein, which maintains plasmids at low copy number; rop
   3885..4265    +  CDS            YPB1_ECOLX: Protein predicted: Swiss-Prot protein existence level 4. From Escherichia coli.
   4507..5408    -  CDS            TcR (fragment): tetracycline efflux protein; tet; confers resistance to tetracycline
   5415..5516    -  CDS            yciV (fragment): RNAAM_ECOLI - Also known as trpH From Escherichia coli (strain K12).
   5592..5620    +  promoter       tac promoter: strong E. coli promoter; hybrid between the trp and lac UV5 promoters
   5628..5644    +  protein_bind   lac operator: The lac repressor binds to the lac operator to inhibit transcription in E. coli. This inhibition can be relieved by adding lactose or isopropyl-β-D-thiogalactopyranoside (IPTG). lac repressor encoded by lacI
