[The description below was written by a language model from this plasmid's Addgene catalogue record and pLannotate feature annotations shown in this document.]
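Description:
pkk223_MsMutY is a bacterial expression plasmid of about 5.65 kb, built on the pkk223 backbone and carrying a 1,074 bp insert encoding MutY, an adenine DNA glycosylase, from the genus Marinosulfonomonas. The insert was introduced by ligation-independent cloning. MutY enzymes act in the repair of oxidized guanine lesions by removing adenine mispaired with 8-oxoguanine. The associated work identified this gene by metagenome mining of the Lost City Hydrothermal Field and analysed its function, so the plasmid serves to express this environmental MutY in E. coli for functional study.

The annotated features fit a pBR322-derived tac expression vector. A tac promoter, a strong trp/lac UV5 hybrid, is followed immediately by a lac operator near the end of the numbered sequence, so transcription can be repressed by lac repressor and induced with IPTG. No lacI gene is annotated on the plasmid, so repressor would have to come from the host. The region just downstream, across the origin of the circular map, carries no annotation; its size and position match the MutY coding sequence, which the annotation tool did not recognise. It is followed by a 5S rRNA segment and the rrnB T1 and T2 terminators, which stop transcription from the strong promoter.

Propagation relies on a ColE1/pMB1-type origin accompanied by the pBR322 bom region and the rop gene, which moderates copy number; the record lists copy number as unknown. Selection is by ampicillin through β-lactamase expressed from its own promoter. Only a fragment of the tetracycline resistance gene remains, a backbone remnant that should not be assumed functional. No epitope or purification tags are recorded.
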