Addgene plasmid #210796: pkk223_MsMutY
Purpose: pkk223 with Marinosulfonomonas MutY insert
Depositing lab: Martin Horvath. Depositing organization: University of Utah. Publication: Metagenome mining and functional analysis reveal oxidized guanine DNA repair at the Lost City Hydrothermal Field. Utzman PH, Mays VP, Miller BC, Fairbanks MC, Brazelton WJ, Horvath MP. PLoS One. 2024 May 8;19(5):e0284642. doi: 10.1371/journal.pone.0284642. eCollection 2024. PubMed 38718041.
Backbone
  Vector backbone: pkk223
  Backbone size w/o insert (bp): 4580
  Total vector size (bp): 5654
  Vector type: Bacterial Expression
Growth in bacteria
  Bacterial resistance: Ampicillin, 100 μg/mL
  Growth temperature: 37°C
  Growth strain: DH5alpha
  Copy number: Unknown
Gene/Insert
  Gene/Insert name: MutY (adenine glycosylase)
  Species: Marinosulfonomonas (genus)
  Insert size (bp): 1074
  Cloning method: Ligation Independent Cloning
  Sequencing primers: 5′ gttttttgcgccgacatcataacggttc; 3′ gcttctgcgttctgatttaatctgtatcaggctg
Terms and licenses: Academic/Nonprofit Terms; Industry Terms: Not Available to Industry
Depositor comments: Please visit https://www.biorxiv.org/content/10.1101/2023.04.05.535768v1 for bioRxiv preprint.
How to cite: pkk223_MsMutY was a gift from Martin Horvath (Addgene plasmid # 210796 ; http://n2t.net/addgene:210796 ; RRID:Addgene_210796)
